Addgene plasmid #232160: pEvol-chKlacRS-IPYE
Purpose: A chimeric PylRS for site-specific incorporation of L-lactyl-lysine into target proteins in E.coli cells.
Depositing lab: Nanxi Wang. Depositing organization: Nanjing University of Chinese Medicine. Publication: Genetic code expansion reveals site-specific lactylation in living cells reshapes protein functions. Shao C, Tang S, Yu S, Liu C, Zhang Y, Wan T, He Z, Yuan Q, Wu S, Zhang H, Wan N, Zhan M, Tan RX, Hao H, Ye H, Wang N. Nat Commun. 2025 Jan 8;16(1):227. doi: 10.1038/s41467-024-55165-2. PubMed 39779673.
Backbone
  Vector backbone: pEvol
  Vector type: Bacterial Expression, Synthetic Biology
Growth in bacteria
  Bacterial resistance: Chloramphenicol, 25 μg/mL
  Growth temperature: 37°C
  Growth strain: DH5alpha
  Copy number: Unknown
Gene/Insert
  Gene/Insert name: chKlacRS-IPYE
  Species: Synthetic
  Insert size (bp): 1260
  Cloning method: Ligation Independent Cloning
  Sequencing primers: 5′ atgccatagcatttttatcc; 3′ cctgatacagattaaatc
Terms and licenses: Academic/Nonprofit Terms; Industry Terms: Not Available to Industry
How to cite: pEvol-chKlacRS-IPYE was a gift from Nanxi Wang (Addgene plasmid # 232160 ; http://n2t.net/addgene:232160 ; RRID:Addgene_232160)
