[The description below was written by a language model from this plasmid's Addgene catalogue record and pLannotate feature annotations shown in this document.]
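Description:
pEvol-chKlacRS-IPYE is a bacterial expression plasmid for genetic code expansion in E. coli, built on the pEvol backbone (5,547 nt in the sequenced record). It is maintained through a p15A origin, a medium-copy replicon compatible with ColE1-type plasmids, so it can coexist with a separate expression vector carrying the target gene. Selection is by chloramphenicol, conferred by a chloramphenicol acetyltransferase gene under its native cat promoter. Short annotated fragments of IS1, an RSF origin and a tet promoter appear to be backbone remnants or partial sequence matches rather than functional parts.

The payload is chKlacRS-IPYE, a synthetic chimeric pyrrolysyl-tRNA synthetase of about 1.26 kb, which the annotation matches to Methanosarcina barkeri PylS. It sits downstream of the araBAD promoter, with the divergently transcribed araC regulator providing L-arabinose-inducible control. A short match immediately after the coding sequence, annotated as a capTEV fragment, probably reflects a small histidine-type tag, though the record does not confirm this. It is followed by 5S rRNA sequence and a partial rrnB T1 terminator. A separate tRNA gene lies further downstream. In this type of system it would be the cognate suppressor tRNA that decodes an amber stop codon, but the feature table names neither its identity nor its promoter.

Together, the synthetase and tRNA form an orthogonal pair intended to charge L-lactyl-lysine and insert it at a chosen position in a target protein. This allows homogeneously, site-specifically lactylated proteins to be produced in E. coli to study how the modification affects protein function. The record does not define the "IPYE" designation, which presumably denotes a set of mutations.
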