Features (pLannotate 1.2.2; 13 found; start..end, strand, type, name):
      1..879     -  CDS            araC: L-arabinose regulatory protein; araC
    906..1190    +  promoter       araBAD promoter: araBAD; promoter of the L-arabinose operon of E. coli; the araC regulatory gene is transcribed in the opposite direction (Guzman et al., 1995)
   1227..2483    +  CDS            pylS: PYLS_METBA - Experimental evidence at protein level: Swiss-Prot protein existence level 1. Catalyzes the attachment of pyrrolysine to tRNA(Pyl). Pyrrolysine is a lysine derivative encoded by the termination codon UAG. From Methanosarcina barkeri.
   2493..2510    +  CDS            capTEV™ (fragment): composite tag for in vivo biotinylation, TEV protease cleavage, and 6xHis tagging
   2617..2732    +  ncRNA          5S rRNA: Accession: RF00001 - 5S ribosomal RNA
   2736..2773    +  terminator     rrnB T1 terminator (fragment): transcription terminator T1 from the E. coli rrnB gene
   3340..3408    +  ncRNA          tRNA: Accession: RF00005 - tRNA
   3569..4228    -  CDS            CmR: chloramphenicol acetyltransferase; cat; confers resistance to chloramphenicol
   4229..4331    -  promoter       cat promoter: promoter of the E. coli cat gene encoding chloramphenicol acetyltransferase
   4452..4595    +  mobile_element IS1 (fragment): prokaryotic transposable element IS1
   4714..4769    -  rep_origin     RSF ori (fragment): Plasmids containing the RSF 1030 origin of replication can be propagated in E. coli cells that contain additional plasmids with compatible origins.
   4857..5402    -  rep_origin     p15A ori: Plasmids containing the medium-copy-number p15A origin of replication can be propagated in E. coli cells that contain a second plasmid with the ColE1 origin.
   5514..5538    +  promoter       tet promoter (fragment): E. coli promoter for tetracycline efflux protein gene
>Addgene plasmid #232160 | pEvol-chKlacRS-IPYE | addgene full sequence | sequence record 478435 | Addgene NGS Result
TTATGACAACTTGACGGCTACATCATTCACTTTTTCTTCACAACCGGCACGGAACTCGCTCGGGCTGGCC
CCGGTGCATTTTTTAAATACCCGCGAGAAATAGAGTTGATCGTCAAAACCAACATTGCGACCGACGGTGG
CGATAGGCATCCGGGTGGTGCTCAAAAGCAGCTTCGCCTGGCTGATACGTTGGTCCTCGCGCCAGCTTAA
GACGCTAATCCCTAACTGCTGGCGGAAAAGATGTGACAGACGCGACGGCGACAAGCAAACATGCTGTGCG
ACGCTGGCGATATCAAAATTGCTGTCTGCCAGGTGATCGCTGATGTACTGACAAGCCTCGCGTACCCGAT
TATCCATCGGTGGATGGAGCGACTCGTTAATCGCTTCCATGCGCCGCAGTAACAATTGCTCAAGCAGATT
TATCGCCAGCAGCTCCGAATAGCGCCCTTCCCCTTGCCCGGCGTTAATGATTTGCCCAAACAGGTCGCTG
AAATGCGGCTGGTGCGCTTCATCCGGGCGAAAGAACCCCGTATTGGCAAATATTGACGGCCAGTTAAGCC
ATTCATGCCAGTAGGCGCGCGGACGAAAGTAAACCCACTGGTGATACCATTCGCGAGCCTCCGGATGACG
ACCGTAGTGATGAATCTCTCCTGGCGGGAACAGCAAAATATCACTCGGTCGGCAAACAAATTCTCGTCCC
TGATTTTTCACCACCCCCTGACCGCGAATGGTGAGATTGAGAATATAACCTTTCATTCCCAGCGGTCGGT
CGATAAAAAAATCGAGATAACCGTTGGCCTCAATCGGCGTTAAACCCGCCACCAGATGGGCATTAAACGA
GTATCCCGGCAGCAGGGGATCATTTTGCGCTTCAGCCATACTTTTCATACTCCCGCCATTCAGAGAAGAA
ACCAATTGTCCATATTGCATCAGACATTGCCGTCACTGCGTCTTTTACTGGCTCTTCTCGCTAACCAAAC
CGGTAACCCCGCTTATTAAAAGCATTCTGTAACAAAGCGGGACCAAAGCCATGACAAAAACGCGTAACAA
AAGTGTCTATAATCACGGCAGAAAAGTCCACATTGATTATTTGCACGGCGTCACACTTTGCTATGCCATA
GCATTTTTATCCATAAGATTAGCGGATCCTACCTGACGCTTTTTATCGCAACTCTCTACTGTTTCTCCAT
ACCCGTTTTTTTGGGCTAACAGGAGGAATTACTAGTATGGATAAGAAGCCGCTGGATGTTCTGATTAGCG
CCACCGGTCTGTGGATGAGCCGCACAGGTACCCTGCATAAAATTAAACATTATGAAATCAGTCGTAGTAA
AATCTATATCGAAATGGCATGTGGTGATCATCTGGTTGTTAACAATAGTCGCTCTTGTCGTCCGGCACGT
GCCTTTCGTTATCATAAATATCGCAAAACCTGTAAACGTTGTCGTGTTAGCGATGAAGATATTAATAATT
TTCTGACCCGTAGCACCGAAGGTAAAACCTCTGTTAAAGTTAAAGTTGTTAGCGAACCGAAAGTGAAGAA
GGCAATGCCGAAAAGCGTTAGCCGTGCACCGAAACCGCTGGAAAACCCGGTTAGCGCAAAAGCAAGCACC
GATACAAGCCGTAGCGTTCCGAGCCCGGCAAAAAGCACCCCTAACAGCCCGGTTCCTACCAGCGCAAGCG
CCCCAGCTCTGACTAAATCCCAGACGGACCGTCTGGAGGTGCTGCTGAACCCAAAGGATGAAATCTCTCT
GAACAGCGGCAAGCCTTTCCGTGAGCTGGAAAGCGAGCTGCTGTCTCGTCGTAAAAAGGATCTGCAACAG
ATCTACGCTGAGGAACGCGAGAACTATCTGGGTAAGCTGGAGCGCGAAATTACTCGCTTCTTCGTGGATC
GCGGTTTCCTGGAGATCAAATCTCCGATTCTGATTCCGCTGGAATACATTGAACGTATGGGCATCGATAA
TGATACCGAACTGTCTAAACAGATCTTCCGTGTGGATAAAAACTTCTGTCTGCGTCCGATGATGGCCCCG
AACCTGCTGAACTATGCGCGTAAACTGGACCGTGCCCTGCCGGACCCGATCAAAATTTTCGAGATCGGTC
CTTGCTACCGTAAAGAGTCCGACGGTAAAGAGCACCTGGAAGAATTCACCATGCTGAACTTCTTTCAGAT
GGGTAGCGGTTGCACGCGTGAAAACCTGGAATCCATTATCACCGACTTCCTGAATCACCTGGGTATCGAT
TTCAAAATTGTTGGTGACAGCTGTATGGTGTATGGCGATACGCTGGATGTTATGCACGGCGATCTGGAGC
TGTCTTCCGCAGTAGTGGGCCCAATCCCGCTGGATCGTGAGTGGGGTATCGACAAACCTTGGATCGGTGC
GGGTTTTGGTCTGGAGCGTCTGCTGAAAGTAAAACACGACTTCAAGAACATCAAACGTGCTGCACGTTCC
GAGTCCTATTACAATGGTATTTCTACTAACCTGTAAGTCGACCATCATCATCATCATCATTGAGTTTAAA
CGGTCTCCAGCTTGGCTGTTTTGGCGGATGAGAGAAGATTTTCAGCCTGATACAGATTAAATCAGAACGC
AGAAGCGGTCTGATAAAACAGAATTTGCCTGGCGGCAGTAGCGCGGTGGTCCCACCTGACCCCATGCCGA
ACTCAGAAGTGAAACGCCGTAGCGCCGATGGTAGTGTGGGGTCTCCCCATGCGAGAGTAGGGAACTGCCA
GGCATCAAATAAAACGAAAGGCTCAGTCGAAAGACTGGGCCTTGTTTGTGAGCTCCCGGTCATCAATCAT
CCCCATAATCCTTGTTAGATTATCAATTTTAAAAAACTAACAGTTGTCAGCCTGTCCCGCTTTAATATCA
TACGCCGTTATACGTTGTTTACGCTTTGAGGAATCCCATATGATACGCGGCCGCTTTCAAACGCTAAATT
GCCTGATGCGCTACGCTTATCAGGCCTACATGATCTCTGCAATATATTGAGTTTGCGTGCTTTTGTAGGC
CGGATAAGGCGTTCACGCCGCATCCGGCAAGAAACAGCAAACAATCCAAAACGCCGCGTTCAGCGGCGTT
TTTTCTGCTTTTCTTCGCGAATTAATTCCGCTTCGCAACATGTGAGCACCGGTTTATTGACTACCGGAAG
CAGTGTGACCGTGTGCTTCTCAAATGCCTGAGGCCAGTTTGCTCAGGCTCTCCCCGTGGAGGTAATAATT
GACGATATGATCAGTGCACGGCTAACTAAGCGGCCTGCTGACTTTCTCGCCGATCAAAAGGCATTTTGCT
ATTAAGGGATTGACGAGGGCGTATCTGCGCAGTAAGATGCGCCCCGCATTGGAAACCTGATCATGTAGAT
CGAATGGACTCTAAATCCGTTCAGCCGGGTTAGATTCCCGGGGTTTCCGCCAAATTCGAAAAGCCTGCTC
AACGAGCAGGCTTTTTTGCATGCTCGAGCAGCTCAGGGTCGAATTTGCTTTCGAATTTCTGCCATTCATC
CGCTTATTATCACTTATTCAGGCGTAGCAACCAGGCGTTTAAGGGCACCAATAACTGCCTTAAAAAAATT
ACGCCCCGCCCTGCCACTCATCGCAGTACTGTTGTAATTCATTAAGCATTCTGCCGACATGGAAGCCATC
ACAAACGGCATGATGAACCTGAATCGCCAGCGGCATCAGCACCTTGTCGCCTTGCGTATAATATTTGCCC
ATGGTGAAAACGGGGGCGAAGAAGTTGTCCATATTGGCCACGTTTAAATCAAAACTGGTGAAACTCACCC
AGGGATTGGCTGAGACGAAAAACATATTCTCAATAAACCCTTTAGGGAAATAGGCCAGGTTTTCACCGTA
ACACGCCACATCTTGCGAATATATGTGTAGAAACTGCCGGAAATCGTCGTGGTATTCACTCCAGAGCGAT
GAAAACGTTTCAGTTTGCTCATGGAAAACGGTGTAACAAGGGTGAACACTATCCCATATCACCAGCTCAC
CGTCTTTCATTGCCATACGGAATTCCGGATGAGCATTCATCAGGCGGGCAAGAATGTGAATAAAGGCCGG
ATAAAACTTGTGCTTATTTTTCTTTACGGTCTTTAAAAAGGCCGTAATATCCAGCTGAACGGTCTGGTTA
TAGGTACATTGAGCAACTGACTGAAATGCCTCAAAATGTTCTTTACGATGCCATTGGGATATATCAACGG
TGGTATATCCAGTGATTTTTTTCTCCATTTTAGCTTCCTTAGCTCCTGAAAATCTCGATAACTCAAAAAA
TACGCCCGGTAGTGATCTTATTTCATTATGGTGAAAGTTGGAACCTCTTACGTGCCGATCAACGTCTCAT
TTTCGCCAAAAGTTGGCCCAGGGCTTCCCGGTATCAACAGGGACACCAGGATTTATTTATTCTGCGAAGT
GATCTTCCGTCACAGGTATTTATTCGGCGCAAAGTGCGTCGGGTGATGCTGCCAACTTACTGATTTAGTG
TATGATGGTGTTTTTGAGGTGCTCCAGTGGCTTCTGTTTCTATCAGCTGTCCCTCCTGTTCAGCTACTGA
CGGGGTGGTGCGTAACGGCAAAAGCACCGCCGGACATCAGCGCTAGCGGAGTGTATACTGGCTTACTATG
TTGGCACTGATGAGGGTGTCAGTGAAGTGCTTCATGTGGCAGGAGAAAAAAGGCTGCACCGGTGCGTCAG
CAGAATATGTGATACAGGATATATTCCGCTTCCTCGCTCACTGACTCGCTACGCTCGGTCGTTCGACTGC
GGCGAGCGGAAATGGCTTACGAACGGGGCGGAGATTTCCTGGAAGATGCCAGGAAGATACTTAACAGGGA
AGTGAGAGGGCCGCGGCAAAGCCGTTTTTCCATAGGCTCCGCCCCCCTGACAAGCATCACGAAATCTGAC
GCTCAAATCAGTGGTGGCGAAACCCGACAGGACTATAAAGATACCAGGCGTTTCCCCCTGGCGGCTCCCT
CGTGCGCTCTCCTGTTCCTGCCTTTCGGTTTACCGGTGTCATTCCGCTGTTATGGCCGCGTTTGTCTCAT
TCCACGCCTGACACTCAGTTCCGGGTAGGCAGTTCGCTCCAAGCTGGACTGTATGCACGAACCCCCCGTT
CAGTCCGACCGCTGCGCCTTATCCGGTAACTATCGTCTTGAGTCCAACCCGGAAAGACATGCAAAAGCAC
CACTGGCAGCAGCCACTGGTAATTGATTTAGAGGAGTTAGTCTTGAAGTCATGCGCCGGTTAAGGCTAAA
CTGAAAGGACAAGTTTTGGTGACTGCGCTCCTCCAAGCCAGTTACCTCGGTTCAAAGAGTTGGTAGCTCA
GAGAACCTTCGAAAAACCGCCCTGCAAGGCGGTTTTTTCGTTTTCAGAGCAAGAGATTACGCGCAGACCA
AAACGATCTCAAGAAGATCATCTTATTAATCAGATAAAATATTTCTAGATTTCAGTGCAATTTATCTCTT
CAAATGTAGCACCTGAAGTCAGCCCCATACGATATAAGTTGTAATTCTCATGTTTGACAGCTTATCATCG
ATAAGCTTGGTACCCAA
